>Addgene plasmid #241438 | pCW57.1 DOX off blast POLD1 | addgene full sequence | sequence record 492174 | Addgene NGS Result
AATTCTCGACCTCGAGACAAATGGCAGTATTCATCCACAATTTTAAAAGAAAAGGGGGGATTGGGGGGTA
CAGTGCAGGGGAAAGAATAGTAGACATAATAGCAACAGACATACAAACTAAAGAATTACAAAAACAAATT
ACAAAAATTCAAAATTTTCGGGTTTATTACAGGGACAGCAGAGATCCACTTTGGCCGCGAATCGATATGT
CGAGTTTACTCCCTATCAGTGATAGAGAACGTATGTCGAGTTTACTCCCTATCAGTGATAGAGAACGATG
TCGAGTTTACTCCCTATCAGTGATAGAGAACGTATGTCGAGTTTACTCCCTATCAGTGATAGAGAACGTA
TGTCGAGTTTACTCCCTATCAGTGATAGAGAACGTATGTCGAGTTTATCCCTATCAGTGATAGAGAACGT
ATGTCGAGTTTACTCCCTATCAGTGATAGAGAACGTATGTCGAGGTAGGCGTGTACGGTGGGAGGCCTAT
ATAAGCAGAGCTCGTTTAGTGAACCGTCAGATCGCCTGGAGAATTGGCTAGCCTAGACTGCCGGATCTAG
CTAGTTAATTAAGGATCCCTAAATCGCAATTGACCATGGACTACAAGGACCACGACGGTGACTACAAGGA
CCACGACATCGACTACAAGGACGACGACGACAAGGGAGGAGGCGGAGGTGGAATGGATGGCAAGCGGCGG
CCAGGCCCAGGGCCCGGGGTGCCCCCAAAGCGGGCCCGTGGGGGCCTCTGGGATGATGATGATGCACCTC
GGCCATCCCAATTCGAGGAGGACCTGGCACTGATGGAGGAGATGGAGGCAGAACACAGGCTGCAGGAGCA
GGAGGAGGAGGAGCTGCAGTCAGTCCTGGAGGGGGTTGCAGACGGGCAGGTCCCACCATCAGCCATAGAT
CCTCGCTGGCTTCGGCCCACACCACCAGCGCTGGACCCCCAGACAGAGCCCCTCATCTTCCAACAGTTGG
AGATTGACCATTATGTGGGCCCAGCACAGCCTGTGCCTGGGGGGCCCCCACCATCCCACGGCTCCGTGCC
TGTGCTCCGCGCCTTCGGGGTCACCGATGAGGGGTTCTCTGTCTGCTGCCACATCCACGGCTTCGCTCCC
TACTTCTACACCCCAGCGCCCCCTGGTTTCGGGCCCGAGCACATGGGTGACCTGCAACGGGAGCTGAACT
TGGCCATCAGCCGGGACAGTCGCGGGGGGAGGGAGCTGACTGGGCCGGCCGTGCTGGCTGTGGAACTGTG
CTCCCGAGAGAGCATGTTTGGGTACCACGGGCACGGCCCCTCCCCGTTCCTGCGCATCACCGTGGCGCTG
CCGCGCCTCGTGGCCCCGGCCCGCCGTCTCCTGGAACAGGGCATCCGTGTGGCAGGCCTGGGCACGCCCA
GCTTCGCGCCCTACGAGGCCAACGTCGACTTTGAGATCCGGTTCATGGTGGACACGGACATCGTCGGCTG
CAACTGGCTGGAGCTCCCAGCTGGGAAATACGCCCTGAGGCTGAAGGAGAAGGCTACGCAGTGCCAGCTG
GAGGCGGACGTGCTGTGGTCTGACGTGGTCAGTCACCCACCGGAAGGGCCATGGCAGCGCATTGCGCCCT
TGCGCGTGCTCAGCTTCGATATCGAGTGCGCCGGCCGCAAAGGCATCTTCCCTGAGCCTGAGCGGGACCC
TGTCATCCAGATCTGCTCGCTGGGCCTGCGCTGGGGGGAGCCGGAGCCCTTCCTACGCCTGGCGCTCACC
CTGCGGCCCTGTGCCCCCATCCTGGGTGCCAAGGTGCAGAGCTACGAGAAGGAGGAGGACCTGCTGCAGG
CCTGGTCCACCTTCATCCGTATCATGGACCCCGACGTGATCACCGGTTACAACATCCAGAACTTCGACCT
TCCGTACCTCATCTCTCGGGCCCAGACCCTCAAGGTACAAACATTCCCTTTCCTGGGCCGTGTGGCCGGC
CTTTGCTCCAACATCCGGGACTCTTCATTCCAGTCCAAGCAGACGGGCCGGCGGGACACCAAGGTTGTCA
GCATGGTGGGCCGCGTGCAGATGGACATGCTGCAGGTGCTGCTGCGGGAGTACAAGCTCCGCTCCTACAC
GCTCAATGCCGTGAGCTTCCACTTCCTGGGCGAGCAGAAGGAGGACGTGCAGCACAGCATCATCACCGAC
CTGCAGAATGGGAACGACCAGACCCGCCGCCGCCTGGCTGTGTACTGCCTGAAGGATGCCTACCTGCCAC
TGCGGCTGCTGGAGCGGCTCATGGTGCTGGTGAACGCCGTGGAGATGGCGAGGGTCACTGGCGTGCCCCT
CAGCTACCTGCTCAGTCGTGGCCAGCAGGTCAAGGTCGTATCCCAGCTGTTGCGGCAGGCCATGCACGAG
GGGCTGCTGATGCCCGTGGTGAAGTCAGAGGGCGGCGAGGACTACACGGGAGCCACTGTCATCGAGCCCC
TCAAAGGGTACTACGACGTCCCCATCGCCACCCTGGACTTCTCCTCGCTGTACCCGTCCATCATGATGGC
CCACAACCTGTGTTACACCACGCTCCTTCGGCCCGGGACTGCACAGAAACTGGGCCTGACTGAGGATCAG
TTCATCAGGACCCCCACCGGGGACGAGTTTGTGAAGACCTCAGTGCGGAAGGGGCTGCTGCCCCAGATCC
TGGAGAACCTGCTCAGTGCCCGGAAGAGGGCCAAGGCCGAGCTGGCCAAGGAGACAGACCCCCTCCGGCG
CCAGGTCCTGGATGGACGGCAGCTGGCGCTGAAGGTGAGCGCCAACTCCGTATACGGCTTCACTGGCGCC
CAGGTGGGCAAGTTGCCGTGCCTGGAGATCTCACAGAGCGTCACGGGGTTCGGACGTCAGATGATCGAGA
AAACCAAGCAGCTGGTGGAGTCTAAGTACACAGTGGAGAATGGCTACAGCACCAGTGCCAAGGTGGTGTA
TGGTGACACTGACTCCGTCATGTGCCGATTCGGCGTGTCCTCGGTGGCTGAGGCGATGGCCCTGGGGCGG
GAGGCCGCGGACTGGGTGTCAGGTCACTTCCCGTCGCCCATCCGGCTGGAGTTTGAGAAGGTCTACTTCC
CATACCTGCTTATCAGCAAGAAGCGCTACGCGGGCCTGCTCTTCTCCTCCCGGCCCGACGCCCACGACCG
CATGGACTGCAAGGGCCTGGAGGCCGTGCGCAGGGACAACTGCCCCCTCGTGGCCAACCTGGTCACTGCC
TCACTGCGCCGCCTGCTCATCGACCGAGACCCTGAGGGCGCGGTGGCTCACGCACAGGACGTCATCTCGG
ACCTGCTGTGCAACCGCATCGATATCAGCCAGCTCGTGATTACTAAAGAGCTCACCAGAGCCGCTTCAGA
TTACGCGGGAAAACAAGCCCATGTCGAACTGGCAGAACGGATGAGAAAAAGAGATCCAGGGAGCGCTCCC
TCACTCGGGGATAGAGTCCCCTATGTAATCATTTCAGCAGCCAAGGGGGTAGCCGCCTACATGAAATCAG
AGGACCCTTTGTTCGTGCTGGAACACAGTCTTCCCATTGATACACAGTACTACTTGGAACAGCAGTTGGC
TAAACCGCTGCTGCGGATCTTTGAACCAATTTTGGGCGAAGGTAGGGCAGAGGCAGTATTGCTCCGGGGT
GATCATACGCGCTGCAAAACGGTACTCACTGGCAAAGTTGGTGGCCTGCTCGCGTTCGCAAAGAGACGAA
ACTGCTGTATCGGGTGTAGGACAGTGCTCAGCCATCAGGGAGCAGTCTGTGAATTTTGCCAGCCCAGGGA
GAGCGAGCTTTATCAGAAAGAGGTCTCTCACCTCAACGCTCTGGAGGAGAGATTTTCCAGACTGTGGACT
CAGTGTCAGCGGTGTCAAGGAAGCTTGCACGAGGATGTAATTTGTACTTCTCGCGATTGCCCCATCTTTT
ATATGAGAAAAAAGGTTCGGAAGGATCTCGAAGATCAAGAGCAGCTCCTCAGACGATTTGGCCCTCCTGG
ACCCGAAGCCTGGCTCGACGAATTCGGATCCCTGCAGCCTATGGCCACTTTGGTAGGGACAGCTTCCCAT
GGGAAGTGCCCAAAAAGCTTAAATATTGAGGTCCGGGGTTGGGGTTGCGCCTTTTCCAAGGCAGCCCTGG
GTTTGCGCAGGGACGCGGCTGCTCTGGGCGTGGTTCCGGGAAACGCAGCGGCGCCGACCCTGGGTCTCGC
ACATTCTTCACGTCCGTTCGCAGCGTCACCCGGATCTTCGCCGCTACCCTTGTGGGCCCCCCGGCGACGC
TTCCTGCTCCGCCCCTAAGTCGGGAAGGTTCCTTGCGGTTCGCGGCGTGCCGGACGTGACAAACGGAAGC
CGCACGTCTCACTAGTACCCTCGCAGACGGACAGCGCCAGGGAGCAATGGCAGCGCGCCGACCGCGATGG
GCTGTGGCCAATAGCGGCTGCTCAGCAGGGCGCGCCGAGAGCAGCGGCCGGGAAGGGGCGGTGCGGGAGG
CGGGGTGTGGGGCGGTAGTGTGGGCCCTGTTCCTGCCCGCGCGGTGTTCCGCATTCTGCAAGCCTCCGGA
GCGCACGTCGGCAGTCGGCTCCCTCGTTGACCGAATCACCGACCTCTCTCCCCAGCAATTCACCATGGTT
CCTTTGTCTCAAGAAGAATCCACCCTCATTGAAAGAGCAACGGCTACAATCAACAGCATCCCCATCTCTG
AAGACTACAGCGTCGCCAGCGCAGCTCTCTCTAGCGACGGCCGCATCTTCACTGGTGTCAATGTATATCA
TTTTACTGGGGGACCTTGTGCAGAACTCGTGGTGCTGGGCACTGCTGCTGCTGCGGCAGCTGGCAACCTG
ACTTGTATCGTCGCGATCGGAAATGAGAACAGGGGCATCTTGAGCCCCTGCGGACGGTGCCGACAGGTGC
TTCTCGATCTGCATCCTGGGATCAAAGCCATAGTGAAGGACAGTGATGGACAGCCGACGGCAGTTGGGAT
TCGTGAATTGCTGCCCTCTGGTTATGTGTGGGAGGGCCCCGGTGCCGAAGGTAGAGGTTCTCTCCTCACT
TGTGGTGATGTTGAAGAAAACCCTGGTCCAATGTCTAGACTGGACAAGAGCAAAGTCATAAACTCTGCTC
TGGAATTACTCAATGAAGTCGGTATCGAAGGCCTGACGACAAGGAAACTCGCTCAAAAGCTGGGAGTTGA
GCAGCCTACCCTGTACTGGCACGTGAAGAACAAGCGGGCCCTGCTCGATGCCCTGGCAATCGAGATGCTG
GACAGGCATCATACCCACTTCTGCCCCCTGGAAGGCGAGTCATGGCAAGACTTTCTGCGGAACAACGCCA
AGTCATTCCGCTGTGCTCTCCTCTCACATCGCGACGGGGCTAAAGTGCATCTCGGCACCCGCCCAACAGA
GAAACAGTACGAAACCCTGGAAAATCAGCTCGCGTTCCTGTGTCAGCAAGGCTTCTCCCTGGAGAACGCA
CTGTACGCTCTGTCCGCCGTGGGCCACTTTACACTGGGCTGCGTATTGGAGGATCAGGAGCATCAAGTAG
CAAAAGAGGAAAGAGAGACACCTACCACCGATTCTATGCCCCCACTTCTGAGACAAGCAATTGAGCTGTT
CGACCATCAGGGAGCCGAACCTGCCTTCCTTTTCGGCCTGGAACTAATCATATGTGGCCTGGAGAAACAG
CTAAAGTGCGAAAGCGGCGGGCCGGCCGACGCCCTTGACGATTTTGACTTAGACATGCTCCCAGCCGATG
CCCTTGACGACTTTGACCTTGATATGCTGCCTGCTGACGCTCTTGACGATTTTGACCTTGACATGCTCCC
CGGGTAACTAAGTAAGGATCGATCCAAGATATCGTATTCTTAACTATGTTGCTCCTTTTACGCTATGTGG
ATACGCTGCTTTAATGCCTTTGTATCATGCTATTGCTTCCCGTATGGCTTTCATTTTCTCCTCCTTGTAT
AAATCCTGGTTGCTGTCTCTTTATGAGGAGTTGTGGCCCGTTGTCAGGCAACGTGGCGTGGTGTGCACTG
TGTTTGCTGACGCAACCCCCACTGGTTGGGGCATTGCCACCACCTGTCAGCTCCTTTCCGGGACTTTCGC
TTTCCCCCTCCCTATTGCCACGGCGGAACTCATCGCCGCCTGCCTTGCCCGCTGCTGGACAGGGGCTCGG
CTGTTGGGCACTGACAATTCCGTGGTGTTGTCGGGGAAGCTGACGTCCTTTCCATGGCTGCTCGCCTGTG
TTGCCACCTGGATTCTGCGCGGGACGTCCTTCTGCTACGTCCCTTCGGCCCTCAATCCAGCGGACCTTCC
TTCCCGCGGCCTGCTGCCGGCTCTGCGGCCTCTTCCGCGTCTTCGCCTTCGCCCTCAGACGAGTCGGATC
TCCCTTTGGGCCGCCTCCCCGCCTGTTTCGCCTCGGCGTCCGGACTAGAGGTACCTTTAAGACCAATGAC
TTACAAGGCAGCTGTAGATCTTAGCCACTTTTTAAAAGAAAAGGGGGGACTGGAAGGGCTAATTCACTCC
CAACGAAGACAAGATCTGCTTTTTGCTTGTACTGGGTCTCTCTGGTTAGACCAGATCTGAGCCTGGGAGC
TCTCTGGCTAACTAGGGAACCCACTGCTTAAGCCTCAATAAAGCTTGCCTTGAGTGCTTCAAGTAGTGTG
TGCCCGTCTGTTGTGTGACTCTGGTAACTAGAGATCCCTCAGACCCTTTTAGTCAGTGTGGAAAATCTCT
AGCAGTAGTAGTTCATGTCATCTTATTATTCAGTATTTATAACTTGCAAAGAAATGAATATCAGAGAGTG
AGAGGAACTTGTTTATTGCAGCTTATAATGGTTACAAATAAAGCAATAGCATCACAAATTTCACAAATAA
AGCATTTTTTTCACTGCATTCTAGTTGTGGTTTGTCCAAACTCATCAATGTATCTTATCATGTCTGGCTC
TAGCTATCCCGCCCCTAACTCCGCCCATCCCGCCCCTAACTCCGCCCAGTTCCGCCCATTCTCCGCCCCA
TGGCTGACTAATTTTTTTTATTTATGCAGAGGCCGAGGCCGCCTCGGCCTCTGAGCTATTCCAGAAGTAG
TGAGGAGGCTTTTTTGGAGGCCTTTCAAATATGTATCCGCTCATGAGACAATAACCCTGATAAATGCTTC
AATAATATTGAAAAAGGAAGAGTATGAGTATTCAACATTTCCGTGTCGCCCTTATTCCCTTTTTTGCGGC
ATTTTGCCTTCCTGTTTTTGCTCACCCAGAAACGCTGGTGAAAGTAAAAGATGCTGAAGATCAGTTGGGT
GCACGAGTGGGTTACATCGAACTGGATCTCAACAGCGGTAAGATCCTTGAGAGTTTTCGCCCCGAAGAAC
GTTTTCCAATGATGAGCACTTTTAAAGTTCTGCTATGTGGCGCGGTATTATCCCGTATTGACGCCGGGCA
AGAGCAACTCGGTCGCCGCATACACTATTCTCAGAATGACTTGGTTGAGTACTCACCAGTCACAGAAAAG
CATCTTACGGATGGCATGACAGTAAGAGAATTATGCAGTGCTGCCATAACCATGAGTGATAACACTGCGG
CCAACTTACTTCTGACAACGATCGGAGGACCGAAGGAGCTAACCGCTTTTTTGCACAACATGGGGGATCA
TGTAACTCGCCTTGATCGTTGGGAACCGGAGCTGAATGAAGCCATACCAAACGACGAGCGTGACACCACG
ATGCCTGTAGCAATGGCAACAACGTTGCGCAAACTATTAACTGGCGAACTACTTACTCTAGCTTCCCGGC
AACAATTAATAGACTGGATGGAGGCGGATAAAGTTGCAGGACCACTTCTGCGCTCGGCCCTTCCGGCTGG
CTGGTTTATTGCTGATAAATCTGGAGCCGGTGAGCGTGGGTCTCGCGGTATCATTGCAGCACTGGGGCCA
GATGGTAAGCCCTCCCGTATCGTAGTTATCTACACGACGGGGAGTCAGGCAACTATGGATGAACGAAATA
GACAGATCGCTGAGATAGGTGCCTCACTGATTAAGCATTGGTAACTGTCAGACCAAGTTTACTCATATAT
ACTTTAGATTGATTTAAAACTTCATTTTTAATTTAAAAGGATCTAGGTGAAGATCCTTTTTGATAATCTC
ATGACCAAAATCCCTTAACGTGAGTTTTCGTTCCACTGAGCGTCAGACCCCGTAGAAAAGATCAAAGGAT
CTTCTTGAGATCCTTTTTTTCTGCGCGTAATCTGCTGCTTGCAAACAAAAAAACCACCGCTACCAGCGGT
GGTTTGTTTGCCGGATCAAGAGCTACCAACTCTTTTTCCGAAGGTAACTGGCTTCAGCAGAGCGCAGATA
CCAAATACTGTTCTTCTAGTGTAGCCGTAGTTAGGCCACCACTTCAAGAACTCTGTAGCACCGCCTACAT
ACCTCGCTCTGCTAATCCTGTTACCAGTGGCTGCTGCCAGTGGCGATAAGTCGTGTCTTACCGGGTTGGA
CTCAAGACGATAGTTACCGGATAAGGCGCAGCGGTCGGGCTGAACGGGGGGTTCGTGCACACAGCCCAGC
TTGGAGCGAACGACCTACACCGAACTGAGATACCTACAGCGTGAGCTATGAGAAAGCGCCACGCTTCCCG
AAGGGAGAAAGGCGGACAGGTATCCGGTAAGCGGCAGGGTCGGAACAGGAGAGCGCACGAGGGAGCTTCC
AGGGGGAAACGCCTGGTATCTTTATAGTCCTGTCGGGTTTCGCCACCTCTGACTTGAGCGTCGATTTTTG
TGATGCTCGTCAGGGGGGCGGAGCCTATGGAAAAACGCCAGCAACGCGGCCTTTTTACGGTTCCTGGCCT
TTTGCTGGCCTTTTGCTCACATGTTCTTTCCTGCGTTATCCCCTGATTCTGTGGATAACCGTATTACCGC
CTTTGAGTGAGCTGATACCGCTCGCCGCAGCCGAACGACCGAGCGCAGCGAGTCAGTGAGCGAGGAAGCG
GAAGAGCGCCCAATACGCAAACCGCCTCTCCCCGCGCGTTGGCCGATTCATTAATGCAGCTGGCACGACA
GGTTTCCCGACTGGAAAGCGGGCAGTGAGCGCAACGCAATTAATGTGAGTTAGCTCACTCATTAGGCACC
CCAGGCTTTACACTTTATGCTTCCGGCTCGTATGTTGTGTGGAATTGTGAGCGGATAACAATTTCACACA
GGAAACAGCTATGACCATGATTACGCCAAGCGCGCAATTAACCCTCACTAAAGGGAACAAAAGCTGGAGC
TGCAAGCTTAATGTAGTCTTATGCAATACTCTTGTAGTCTTGCAACATGGTAACGATGAGTTAGCAACAT
GCCTTACAAGGAGAGAAAAAGCACCGTGCATGCCGATTGGTGGAAGTAAGGTGGTACGATCGTGCCTTAT
TAGGAAGGCAACAGACGGGTCTGACATGGATTGGACGAACCACTGAATTGCCGCATTGCAGAGATATTGT
ATTTAAGTGCCTAGCTCGATACATAAACGGGTCTCTCTGGTTAGACCAGATCTGAGCCTGGGAGCTCTCT
GGCTAACTAGGGAACCCACTGCTTAAGCCTCAATAAAGCTTGCCTTGAGTGCTTCAAGTAGTGTGTGCCC
GTCTGTTGTGTGACTCTGGTAACTAGAGATCCCTCAGACCCTTTTAGTCAGTGTGGAAAATCTCTAGCAG
TGGCGCCCGAACAGGGACTTGAAAGCGAAAGGGAAACCAGAGGAGCTCTCTCGACGCAGGACTCGGCTTG
CTGAAGCGCGCACGGCAAGAGGCGAGGGGCGGCGACTGGTGAGTACGCCAAAAATTTTGACTAGCGGAGG
CTAGAAGGAGAGAGATGGGTGCGAGAGCGTCAGTATTAAGCGGGGGAGAATTAGATCGCGATGGGAAAAA
ATTCGGTTAAGGCCAGGGGGAAAGAAAAAATATAAATTAAAACATATAGTATGGGCAAGCAGGGAGCTAG
AACGATTCGCAGTTAATCCTGGCCTGTTAGAAACATCAGAAGGCTGTAGACAAATACTGGGACAGCTACA
ACCATCCCTTCAGACAGGATCAGAAGAACTTAGATCATTATATAATACAGTAGCAACCCTCTATTGTGTG
CATCAAAGGATAGAGATAAAAGACACCAAGGAAGCTTTAGACAAGATAGAGGAAGAGCAAAACAAAAGTA
AGACCACCGCACAGCAAGCGGCCGCTGATCTTCAGACCTGGAGGAGGAGATATGAGGGACAATTGGAGAA
GTGAATTATATAAATATAAAGTAGTAAAAATTGAACCATTAGGAGTAGCACCCACCAAGGCAAAGAGAAG
AGTGGTGCAGAGAGAAAAAAGAGCAGTGGGAATAGGAGCTTTGTTCCTTGGGTTCTTGGGAGCAGCAGGA
AGCACTATGGGCGCAGCGTCAATGACGCTGACGGTACAGGCCAGACAATTATTGTCTGGTATAGTGCAGC
AGCAGAACAATTTGCTGAGGGCTATTGAGGCGCAACAGCATCTGTTGCAACTCACAGTCTGGGGCATCAA
GCAGCTCCAGGCAAGAATCCTGGCTGTGGAAAGATACCTAAAGGATCAACAGCTCCTGGGGATTTGGGGT
TGCTCTGGAAAACTCATTTGCACCACTGCTGTGCCTTGGAATGCTAGTTGGAGTAATAAATCTCTGGAAC
AGATTTGGAATCACACGACCTGGATGGAGTGGGACAGAGAAATTAACAATTACACAAGCTTAATACACTC
CTTAATTGAAGAATCGCAAAACCAGCAAGAAAAGAATGAACAAGAATTATTGGAATTAGATAAATGGGCA
AGTTTGTGGAATTGGTTTAACATAACAAATTGGCTGTGGTATATAAAATTATTCATAATGATAGTAGGAG
GCTTGGTAGGTTTAAGAATAGTTTTTGCTGTACTTTCTATAGTGAATAGAGTTAGGCAGGGATATTCACC
ATTATCGTTTCAGACCCACCTCCCAACCCCGAGGGGAC
Features (pLannotate 1.2.2; 28 found; start..end, strand, type, name):
     41..158     +  misc_feature   cPPT/CTS: central polypurine tract and central termination sequence of HIV-1
    212..526     +  promoter       tight TRE promoter: Tet-responsive promoter PTight, consisting of seven tet operator sequences followed by the minimal CMV promoter
    641..665     +  CDS            5xFLAG (fragment): five tandem FLAG® epitope tags
    683..4003    +  CDS            POLD1: DPOD1_HUMAN - Also known as POLD. Experimental evidence at protein level: Swiss-Prot protein existence level 1. As the catalytic component of the trimeric (Pol-delta3 complex) and tetrameric DNA polymerase delta complexes (Pol-delta4 complex), plays a crucial role in high fidelity genome replication, including in lagging strand synthesis, and repair. Exhibits both DNA polymerase and 3'- to 5'-exonuclease activities (PubMed:16510448, PubMed:19074196, PubMed:20334433, PubMed:24035200, PubMed:24022480). Requires the presence of accessory proteins POLD2, POLD3 and POLD4 for full activity. Dependin
   4024..4086    +  CDS            MAT2A (fragment): METK2_HUMAN - Also known as AMS2, MATA2. Experimental evidence at protein level: Swiss-Prot protein existence level 1. Catalyzes the formation of S-adenosylmethionine from methionine and ATP. The reaction comprises two steps that are both catalyzed by the same enzyme: formation of S-adenosylmethionine (AdoMet) and triphosphate, and subsequent hydrolysis of the triphosphate. From Homo sapiens (Human).
   4095..4605    +  promoter       hPGK promoter: human phosphoglycerate kinase 1 promoter
   4621..5007    +  CDS            BSD: blasticidin S deaminase; Aspergillus terreus BSD; confers resistance to blasticidin
   5071..5768    +  CDS            rtTA3 (fragment): reverse tetracycline transactivator 3 activates expression from Tet-responsive promoters in the presence of doxycycline
   5698..5808    +  CDS            VP48: 3 tandem repeats of the minimal activation domain of herpes simplex virus VP16 (Cheng et al., 2013)
   5844..6392    +  misc_feature   WPRE (fragment): woodchuck hepatitis virus posttranscriptional regulatory element
   6418..6489    +  CDS            nef (fragment): NEF_HV1Z2 - Experimental evidence at protein level: Swiss-Prot protein existence level 1. Extracellular Nef protein targets CD4(+) T-lymphocytes for apoptosis by interacting with CXCR4 surface receptors. From Human immunodeficiency virus type 1 group M subtype D (isolate Z2/CDC-Z34) (HIV-1).
   6491..6724    +  LTR            3' LTR (ΔU3): self-inactivating 3' long terminal repeat (LTR) from HIV-1
   6796..6917    +  polyA_signal   SV40 poly(A) signal: SV40 polyadenylation signal
   6957..7092    +  rep_origin     SV40 ori: SV40 origin of replication
   7100..7163    +  promoter       AmpR promoter: bla
   7164..8024    +  CDS            AmpR: β-lactamase; bla; confers resistance to ampicillin, carbenicillin, and related antibiotics
   8195..8783    +  rep_origin     ori: high-copy-number ColE1/pMB1/pBR322/pUC origin of replication
   8966..9058    +  CDS            lacI (fragment): lac repressor; lacI; The lac repressor binds to the lac operator to inhibit transcription in E. coli. This inhibition can be relieved by adding lactose or isopropyl-β-D-thiogalactopyranoside (IPTG).
   9071..9092    +  protein_bind   CAP binding site: CAP binding activates transcription in the presence of cAMP. E. coli catabolite activator protein
   9107..9137    +  promoter       lac promoter: promoter for the E. coli lac operon
   9141..9163    +  protein_bind   lac operator (fragment): The lac repressor binds to the lac operator to inhibit transcription in E. coli. This inhibition can be relieved by adding lactose or isopropyl-β-D-thiogalactopyranoside (IPTG). lac repressor encoded by lacI
   9206..9224    +  promoter       T3 promoter: promoter for bacteriophage T3 RNA polymerase
   9252..9478    +  promoter       RSV promoter: Rous sarcoma virus enhancer/promoter
   9479..9659    +  LTR            5' LTR (truncated): truncated 5' long terminal repeat (LTR) from HIV-1
   9706..9831    +  misc_feature   HIV-1 Ψ: packaging signal of human immunodeficiency virus type 1
   9815..10178   +  CDS            HIV-1 gag (fragment): gag protein from human immunodeficiency virus 1; gag
  10324..10557   +  misc_feature   RRE: The Rev response element (RRE) of HIV-1 allows for Rev-dependent mRNA export from the nucleus to the cytoplasm.
  10934..10958   +  CDS            Rev (fragment): human immunodeficiency virus 1 (HIV-1) Rev protein; rev; enhances nuclear export of unspliced and incompletely spliced viral mRNAs
