[The description below was written by a language model from this plasmid's Addgene catalogue record and pLannotate feature annotations shown in this document.]
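Description:
pCW57.1 DOX off blast POLD1 is a mammalian expression plasmid built on the pCW57.1 backbone. The feature table shows this to be a third-generation, self-inactivating HIV-1 lentiviral transfer vector. An RSV promoter fused to a truncated 5' LTR drives the viral genomic transcript, followed by the Ψ packaging signal, a partial gag sequence, the RRE for Rev-dependent nuclear export, and the cPPT/CTS. A WPRE fragment and a ΔU3 3' LTR close the proviral region, with an SV40 poly(A) signal and SV40 origin downstream. In bacteria the plasmid is maintained through a high-copy ColE1/pUC-type origin and ampicillin resistance.

The payload is human POLD1, the catalytic subunit of DNA polymerase delta. It is recorded as partly codon optimized and carries an N-terminal 3xFLAG tag, which the automated annotation picks up as a fragment of a multi-FLAG element. Expression comes from the tight TRE promoter, made of seven tet operators upstream of a minimal CMV promoter. A second cassette uses the human PGK promoter to express blasticidin S deaminase for selection of transduced cells, followed by a tetracycline-controlled transactivator carrying a VP16-derived activation domain. The annotation tool labels this transactivator as an rtTA3 fragment. However, the construct name and stated purpose describe a DOX-off system, which implies a tTA-type transactivator that activates the TRE without doxycycline and is switched off when the drug is added. The record does not state how BSD and the transactivator are linked. A short match to MAT2A just after the POLD1 coding region is unexplained and may be a cloning remnant. The vector provides stable POLD1 expression that doxycycline can shut off.
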