Addgene plasmid #241438: pCW57.1 DOX off blast POLD1
Purpose: Expresses DOX-suppressible POLD1
Depositing lab: Richard Possemato. Depositing organization: NYU Grossman School of Medicine.
Backbone
  Vector backbone: pCW57.1
  Backbone manufacturer: David Root (Addgene #41393)
  Vector type: Mammalian Expression
  Selectable markers: Blasticidin
Growth in bacteria
  Bacterial resistance: Ampicillin, 100 μg/mL
  Growth temperature: 37°C
  Growth strain: DH5alpha
  Copy number: High Copy
Gene/Insert
  Gene/Insert name: POLD1
  Species: H. sapiens (human)
  Mutation: Partly codon optimized
  Entrez Gene: POLD1 (a.k.a. CDC2, CRCS10, MDPL, POLD)
  Tag / fusion protein: 3xFLAG (N terminal on insert)
  Cloning method: Restriction Enzyme; 5′ cloning site Unknown (unknown if destroyed)
Terms and licenses: Academic/Nonprofit Terms; Industry Terms: Not Available to Industry
How to cite: pCW57.1 DOX off blast POLD1 was a gift from Richard Possemato (Addgene plasmid # 241438 ; http://n2t.net/addgene:241438 ; RRID:Addgene_241438)
